Addgene plasmid #19369: pDR3.01
Depositing lab: Geraldine Seydoux. Depositing organization: Johns Hopkins University and School of Medicine. Publication: 3' UTRs are the primary regulators of gene expression in the C. elegans germline. Merritt C, Rasoloson D, Ko D, Seydoux G. Curr Biol. 2008 Oct 14;18(19):1476-82. doi: 10.1016/j.cub.2008.08.013. Epub 2008 Sep 25. PubMed 18818082.
Backbone
  Vector backbone: pDONR201
  Backbone size w/o insert (bp): 2257
  Vector type: Worm Expression
Growth in bacteria
  Bacterial resistance: Kanamycin, 50 μg/mL
  Growth temperature: 37°C
  Growth strain: DH5alpha
  Copy number: Unknown
Gene/Insert
  Gene/Insert name: spn-4 ORF+3' in pDONR201
  Species: C. elegans (nematode)
  Insert size (bp): 2249
  Cloning method: Gateway Cloning; 5′ cloning site attP1 (destroyed during cloning); 3′ cloning site attP2 (destroyed during cloning)
  Sequencing primers: 5′ n/a
Resource information
  A portion of this plasmid was derived from a plasmid made by: HHMI, JHU
Terms and licenses: Academic/Nonprofit Terms; Industry Terms: Not Available to Industry
How to cite: pDR3.01 was a gift from Geraldine Seydoux (Addgene plasmid # 19369 ; http://n2t.net/addgene:19369 ; RRID:Addgene_19369)
