[The description below was written by a language model from this plasmid's Addgene catalogue record and pLannotate feature annotations shown in this document.]
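Description:
pDR3.01 is a Gateway entry clone built on the pDONR201 donor backbone, carrying a C. elegans genomic segment described as the spn-4 open reading frame together with its 3' region (about 2.2 kb). It is catalogued as a worm expression vector, but the plasmid itself is a bacterial shuttle intermediate. It replicates in E. coli from a high-copy ColE1/pUC-type origin and is selected with kanamycin through the aph(3')-Ia resistance gene. The short RSF origin fragment called at the start of the sequence is probably a partial similarity match near the main origin, not a second functional replicon.

The insert was introduced by a BP recombination reaction, which consumed the attP1 and attP2 sites of the donor vector and left attL-type sites flanking the insert. The annotation software labels these as attL3 and attL4 fragments overlapping attB1 and attB2 cores. Given the cloning history, they are most plausibly the attL1 and attL2 sites expected of a pDONR201 entry clone, though the record does not resolve this explicitly. The rrnB T1 and T2 terminators upstream of the cassette insulate the insert from read-through transcription from the backbone in bacteria. No promoter, tag or reporter is annotated within the insert, and the spn-4 sequence itself received no feature calls.

The clone is intended as a modular donor for LR recombination, transferring spn-4 coding and 3' sequences into destination vectors that supply a promoter and other elements for transgene expression in worms. The associated study examined how 3' UTRs control gene expression in the C. elegans germline, which is consistent with that use.
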