Features (pLannotate 1.2.2; 9 found; start..end, strand, type, name):
      1..46      +  rep_origin     RSF ori (fragment): Plasmids containing the RSF 1030 origin of replication can be propagated in E. coli cells that contain additional plasmids with compatible origins.
     73..100     -  terminator     rrnB T2 terminator: transcription terminator T2 from the E. coli rrnB gene
    232..275     +  terminator     rrnB T1 terminator: Escherichia coli rrnB; transcription terminator T1 from the E. coli rrnB gene
    332..416     +  protein_bind   attL3 (fragment): mutant version of attL; recombination site for the Gateway® LR reaction LR Clonase™
    407..427     +  protein_bind   attB1: mutant version of attB; core recombination site for the Gateway® BP reaction BP Clonase™
   2683..2703    -  protein_bind   attB2: mutant version of attB; core recombination site for the Gateway® BP reaction BP Clonase™
   2694..2778    -  protein_bind   attL4 (fragment): mutant version of attL; recombination site for the Gateway® LR reaction LR Clonase™
   2902..3711    +  CDS            KanR: aminoglycoside phosphotransferase; aph(3')-Ia; confers resistance to kanamycin in bacteria or G418 (Geneticin®) in eukaryotes
   3854..4442    +  rep_origin     ori: high-copy-number ColE1/pMB1/pBR322/pUC origin of replication
>Addgene plasmid #19369 | pDR3.01 | depositor full sequence | sequence record 9024 | Author sequence
CTTTCCTGCGTTATCCCCTGATTCTGTGGATAACCGTATTACCGCTAGCCAGGAAGAGTTTGTAGAAACG
CAAAAAGGCCATCCGTCAGGATGGCCTTCTGCTTAGTTTGATGCCTGGCAGTTTATGGCGGGCGTCCTGC
CCGCCACCCTCCGGGCCGTTGCTTCACAACGTTCAAATCCGCTCCCGGCGGATTTGTCCTACTCAGGAGA
GCGTTCACCGACAAACAACAGATAAAACGAAAGGCCCAGTCTTCCGACTGAGCCTTTCGTTTTATTTGAT
GCCTGGCAGTTCCCTACTCTCGCGTTAACGCTAGCATGGATCTCGGGCCCCAAATAATGATTTTATTTTG
ACTGATAGTGACCTGTTCGTTGCAACAAATTGATGAGCAATGCTTTTTTATAATGCCAAGTTTGTACAAA
AAAGCAGGCTCCATGCAAAACACACAGATATTTACTAACTTCGCTCACAGAGCACATGATGGGTATGTTT
ATCATTTTTAAATGTTGGTATTAAGTATTTCTTTTTCAGATTACCGTTTAACAGTGCGAATCCTTCCAAC
AAAGATCCAATTTTCACAATGCCAATATCGGTCAAACCGAAAACTCGTGAGCCGGCTTCTTTCACAGATA
ACAGGTAAATTTGTCGTGCCGTTTTAATGAATTCATCAAAAAACTTTTAGGATATATGTCAGCAATATTC
CCTTCTCGTTTCGTGAACAAGATTTGGCGGCAATGTTCTTCGCGTGAGTTTTCAATTTACAACAAGTTCT
GAATAAGAATATTAATTTCAGATATGGAAGAGTCCTGAGTGTGGAAATCGTCACAAATGATCGTGGATCC
AAAGGGTTCGGGTTTGTCACACTCGATTCCATCGAATCCTGTGAGAAAGCTCGTGCTGCGCTTCACGAAT
CACATGTTCAAGGAAGAATTATAGAAGTGAGAAGAGCGACACCAACCCGCAGAAAGCTTATCAACAATCC
ACAAAATGAAGTTTTGCCACCACCAAAGCTGTGTGTCGATCTTCGAGCCCCTCATAATTTATGGAGAGCT
GAGCCAATGCATCAGTTGTTCAAGGAAAAGGAGAACACAACATGTTTTCCCGAAGCTGGATTCATGATGG
CACCATACCGTAGCAATGGAATTTTCAACACGCGTAGTCTTGTGCAGACCAAACCACCTCGATGCACCAA
GCACAGCGAGCTCAAGCTTTCTTCAGCTGGTGAATACTTCTGCAAAAACGGCGAGCCTACGACGGAAACA
AGTATTCTGATGTGCATGCACAGACAAAACTCACCATGCAGCAATAAGTGTTCTGATTCTTCGAATCACG
AGCTGTCTGATGTGGAGTTGAACTCTATATTCCCACATCATCTTCGTGACCAGATTACTGCTCTTCTCGA
CACTTCAAACCATTTTGGATCAGGAAATAATAGTGCTAACAAAGGAAAGAGAGCACCATCTGTGACATCT
TCTGGATTGAGATCATCAGAGAGCGAGACAGTTTCAGGTAAATAGTTTAGATTCTAGATTGTCGATTTTC
ATTTAAAAATCAAATTTTAGACGAAGAGATTCATTGGTCCCCACATAACAGCCCTGATTATCTTCTCGCT
GCTCTCTACGAAGGTTCCACATCGTTCCACGGAAAGTCTGTTTCTCCACCAAAAGAATCGTCAAGCCAGT
AATCAGTTCAACTGATACGCCCATTTTATTTCTACTAACTGCGTGTTTTGCATTTTATCGAACACCCCTA
AACTTTCACTTAACCAAAAAGCTTTAACAAATTTTTTACGGAATCTTCTTGTACAGCGACACTCGTTGTC
CTTGTCAAATGATTCGTTGCTAGTTTTTCTTCCCTGTAGCTTCTATATCGACCCCCCCGGTGTTATTTTG
TAGGAATGCGTTTCAGCATCTTCCCTATTTTGCCATCTCTCACATACACTCAACATTAGCAATCGGAAAA
CAGATCTTCTATATTGAAAATATACTACCAGTCCGTTTAACCTACCTCGCTTGCTAACATTATTGAATGT
GCCCACGTATTGTATTTTCTGAGCATCTTTCTGTTTTTTTTGTATTTTATAGACGCTGTGTTCGCCAGTT
ATTTTTGCATTCCTGTATTGCTCGAAGTCAAATGAAGTGCTTCGCCATATTCAATTGTTTTATTTTCAAA
ATCACCCGTTAATACTAGATTTCAGTTTGAATTTAATCACAGTTGTGAAAGATCATTATCCCGGCGTGTC
ATTGAGAGATCAAATGTTATCTTTCGGCACCTCTTGGCCTTCCTCCATTCATGATCAGAAGATTCACTCT
CTTCTAAAATGACGTCGTGAGAGACTGCGGGAAGAGAAAAGGACGATGGCTGTCGGCACTTTGTGGATGC
TGCTGGAAAAGTTTGGTGAATTTTGAAGTTTTGTGGTTTTTGATGATAACTTCAAAATGGATGGGAAAAC
ACGAGAGAGAGAGAGAAACTTACGGATTTGAAGAGTGGGTGGAGAGGAAGGGTACAAACTGCTTCGCTCC
TCATCATTTCCTGTGCCACGTCGACTTCGATTTTGACGACTTGAAAGTGTTGCGAAGAAGGACATTCGAC
GGGATTTCGATCGTCGACAACCACCGCTTACCCAACAAAATAGGCACGAAACAGGAATGAAGATACCTGA
AATAAATATGCATTATTAGACCCAGCTTTCTTGTACAAAGTGGGCATTATAAGAAAGCATTGCTTATCAA
TTTGTTGCAACGAACAGGTCACTATCAGTCAAAATAAAATCATTATTTGCCATCCAGCTGCAGCTCTGGC
CCGTGTCTCAAAATCTCTGATGTTACATTGCACAAGATAAAAATATATCATCATGAACAATAAAACTGTC
TGCTTACATAAACAGTAATACAAGGGGTGTTATGAGCCATATTCAACGGGAAACGTCGAGGCCGCGATTA
AATTCCAACATGGATGCTGATTTATATGGGTATAAATGGGCTCGCGATAATGTCGGGCAATCAGGTGCGA
CAATCTATCGCTTGTATGGGAAGCCCGATGCGCCAGAGTTGTTTCTGAAACATGGCAAAGGTAGCGTTGC
CAATGATGTTACAGATGAGATGGTCAGACTAAACTGGCTGACGGAATTTATGCCTCTTCCGACCATCAAG
CATTTTATCCGTACTCCTGATGATGCATGGTTACTCACCACTGCGATCCCCGGAAAAACAGCATTCCAGG
TATTAGAAGAATATCCTGATTCAGGTGAAAATATTGTTGATGCGCTGGCAGTGTTCCTGCGCCGGTTGCA
TTCGATTCCTGTTTGTAATTGTCCTTTTAACAGCGATCGCGTATTTCGTCTCGCTCAGGCGCAATCACGA
ATGAATAACGGTTTGGTTGATGCGAGTGATTTTGATGACGAGCGTAATGGCTGGCCTGTTGAACAAGTCT
GGAAAGAAATGCATAAACTTTTGCCATTCTCACCGGATTCAGTCGTCACTCATGGTGATTTCTCACTTGA
TAACCTTATTTTTGACGAGGGGAAATTAATAGGTTGTATTGATGTTGGACGAGTCGGAATCGCAGACCGA
TACCAGGATCTTGCCATCCTATGGAACTGCCTCGGTGAGTTTTCTCCTTCATTACAGAAACGGCTTTTTC
AAAAATATGGTATTGATAATCCTGATATGAATAAATTGCAGTTTCATTTGATGCTCGATGAGTTTTTCTA
ATCAGAATTGGTTAATTGGTTGTAACACTGGCAGAGCATTACGCTGACTTGACGGGACGGCGCAAGCTCA
TGACCAAAATCCCTTAACGTGAGTTTTCGTTCCACTGAGCGTCAGACCCCGTAGAAAAGATCAAAGGATC
TTCTTGAGATCCTTTTTTTCTGCGCGTAATCTGCTGCTTGCAAACAAAAAAACCACCGCTACCAGCGGTG
GTTTGTTTGCCGGATCAAGAGCTACCAACTCTTTTTCCGAAGGTAACTGGCTTCAGCAGAGCGCAGATAC
CAAATACTGTCCTTCTAGTGTAGCCGTAGTTAGGCCACCACTTCAAGAACTCTGTAGCACCGCCTACATA
CCTCGCTCTGCTAATCCTGTTACCAGTGGCTGCTGCCAGTGGCGATAAGTCGTGTCTTACCGGGTTGGAC
TCAAGACGATAGTTACCGGATAAGGCGCAGCGGTCGGGCTGAACGGGGGGTTCGTGCACACAGCCCAGCT
TGGAGCGAACGACCTACACCGAACTGAGATACCTACAGCGTGAGCTATGAGAAAGCGCCACGCTTCCCGA
AGGGAGAAAGGCGGACAGGTATCCGGTAAGCGGCAGGGTCGGAACAGGAGAGCGCACGAGGGAGCTTCCA
GGGGGAAACGCCTGGTATCTTTATAGTCCTGTCGGGTTTCGCCACCTCTGACTTGAGCGTCGATTTTTGT
GATGCTCGTCAGGGGGGCGGAGCCTATGGAAAAACGCCAGCAACGCGGCCTTTTTACGGTTCCTGGCCTT
TTGCTGGCCTTTTGCTCACATGTT
