>Addgene plasmid #19369 | pDR3.01 | addgene partial sequence | sequence record 25176 | pDONR201F 5'-TCGCGTTAACGCTAGCATGGATCTC-3'
GCATNGATTTATTTTGACTGATAGTGACCTGTTCGTTGCAACAAATTGATGAGCAATGCTTTTTTATAAT
GCCAACTTTGTACAAAAAAGCAGGCTCCATGCAAAACACACAGATATTTACTAACTTCGCTCACAGAGCA
CATGATGGGTATGTTTATCATTTTTAAATGTTGGTATTAAGTATTTCTTTTTCAGATTACCGTTTAACAG
TGCGAATCCTTCCAACAAAGATCCAATTTTCACAATGCCAATATCGGTCAAACCGAAAACTCGTGAGCCG
GCTTCTTTCACAGATAACAGGTAAATTTGTCGTGCCGTTTTAATGAATTCATCAAAAAACTTTTAGGATA
TATGTCAGCAATATTCCCTTCTCGTTTCGTGAACAAGATTTGGCGGCAATGTTCTTCGCGTGAGTTTTCA
ATTTACAACAAGTTCTGAATAAGAATATTAATTTCAGATATGGAAGAGTCCTGAGTGTGGAAATCGTCAC
AAATGATCGTGGATCCAAAGGGTTCGGGTTTGTCACACTCGATTCCATCGAATCCTGTGAGAAAGCTCGT
GCTGCGCTTCACGAATCACATGTTCAAGGAAGAATTATAGAAGTGAGAAGACNCCCCNCNCCCANTACCA
NCACAACCANGTTNCCANNNCCCCGGGNNGGCCCCCCCCNNAATNGNACNANANTNGNNGNNNNTNNCAT
GNTCNTGGCAAGAAAGNANNNCCCNNTTCCCCGAGCTGTNTGCGCCCCCNCNANNGGANTCCCCNGTGTT
NCACAACCCCTGCNACANCACCANTCTCNGGNNNCTNANGGGACTGAAGGGCCCGANANCGGGGCGNNCN
GGTGN
